>Addgene plasmid #56642 | mPapaya-Cx43-7 | addgene full sequence | sequence record 226666 | Addgene NGS Result
CGTTACATAACTTACGGTAAATGGCCCGCCTGGCTGACCGCCCAACGACCCCCGCCCATTGACGTCAATA
ATGACGTATGTTCCCATAGTAACGCCAATAGGGACTTTCCATTGACGTCAATGGGTGGAGTATTTACGGT
AAACTGCCCACTTGGCAGTACATCAAGTGTATCATATGCCAAGTACGCCCCCTATTGACGTCAATGACGG
TAAATGGCCCGCCTGGCATTATGCCCAGTACATGACCTTATGGGACTTTCCTACTTGGCAGTACATCTAC
GTATTAGTCATCGCTATTACCATGGTGATGCGGTTTTGGCAGTACATCAATGGGCGTGGATAGCGGTTTG
ACTCACGGGGATTTCCAAGTCTCCACCCCATTGACGTCAATGGGAGTTTGTTTTGGCACCAAAATCAACG
GGACTTTCCAAAATGTCGTAACAACTCCGCCCCATTGACGCAAATGGGCGGTAGGCGTGTACGGTGGGAG
GTCTATATAAGCAGAGCTGGTTTAGTGAACCGTCAGATCCGCTAGCGCTACCGGACTCAGATCTCGAGCT
CAAGCTTCGAATTCGGCAGCACTTTTCTTTCATTGGGGGGAAGGCGTGAGGAAAGTACCAAACAGCAGCA
GACTTTTAAACTTTAAACAGACAGGTCTGAGAGCCTGAACTCTCATTTTTCCTTTGACTTCAGCCTCCAA
GGAGTTCCACCAACTTTGGCGCGCCGGCTTCACTTTCATTAAGTGAAAGAGAGGTGCCCAGACATGGGTG
ACTGGAGTGCCTTGGGGAAGCTTCTGGACAAGGTCCAAGCCTACTCCACCGCTGGAGGGAAGGTGTGGCT
GTCAGTGCTCTTCATATTCAGAATCCTGCTCCTGGGGACAGCTGTTGAGTCAGCTTGGGGTGATGAACAG
TCTGCCTTTCGCTGTAACACTCAACAACCTGGCTGCGAAAACGTCTGCTATGACAAGTCCTTCCCCATCT
CTCACGTGCGCTTCTGGGTCCTTCAGATCATATTCGTGTCTGTGCCCACACTCCTGTACTTGGCCCATGT
GTTCTATGTGATGAGGAAGGAAGAGAAGCTAAACAAGAAAGAAGAGGAGCTCAAAGTGGCCCAGACTGAC
GGGGTCAACGTGGAGATGCACCTGAAGCAGATTGAAATCAAGAAGTTCAAGTACGGGATTGAAGAGCACG
GCAAGGTGAAAATGAGGGGCGGCTTGCTGAGAACCTACATCATCAGCATCCTCTTCAAGTCTGTCTTCGA
GGTGGCCTTCCTGCTCATCCAGTGGTACATCTATGGGTTCAGCTTGAGCGCGGTCTACACCTGCAAGAGA
GATCCCTGCCCCCACCAGGTAGACTGCTTCCTCTCACGTCCCACGGAGAAAACCATCTTCATCATCTTCA
TGCTGGTGGTGTCCTTGGTGTCTCTCGCTTTGAACATCATTGAGCTCTTCTACGTCTTCTTCAAGGGCGT
TAAGGATCGCGTGAAGGGAAGAAGCGATCCTTACCACGCCACCACTGGCCCACTGAGCCCATCAAAAGAC
TGCGGATCTCCAAAATACGCCTACTTCAATGGCTGCTCCTCACCAACGGCTCCACTCTCGCCTATGTCTC
CTCCTGGGTACAAGCTGGTTACTGGTGACAGAAACAATTCCTCGTGCCGCAATTACAACAAGCAAGCTAG
CGAGCAAAACTGGGCGAACTACAGCGCAGAGCAAAATCGCATGGGGCAGGCCGGAAGCACCATCTCCAAC
TCGCACGCCCAGCCGTTCGATTTCCCCGACGACAACCAGAATGCCAAAAAAGTTGCTGCTGGACATGAAC
TCCAGCCATTAGCCATCGTGGACCAACGACCTTCCAGCAGAGCCAGCAGCCGCGCCAGCAGCAGGCCTCG
GCCTGATGACCTGGAGATTGCGGATCCACCGGTCGCCACCATGGTGAGCAAGGGCGAGGGGCAATCGAAG
CATGGGCTAAAGGAGGAGATGACGGTGAAGTACCACATGGAAGGTTGCGTTAATGGTCACAAATTTGTCA
TTACTGGAGAGGGCATTGGAAACCCTTTTAAGGGTAAGCAAACTGCAAATTTGTGTGTGATAGAAGGAGG
CCCGCTGCCGTTCTCGGAGGACATTTTAAGTCCGGGTTTTAAATATGGTGACCGGATTTTCACAGAGTAC
CCACAGGATATTGTAGATTACTTCAAGAACTCATGTCCAGCGGGCTATACGTGGGAAAGGAGCTTCCTCT
TTGAGGACGGAGCGGTCTGTCGATGCAACGTGGACATAACAGTCTCTGAAAAGGAGAACTGCATCTATCA
CAAAAGTATCTTCAGAGGGGTGAATTTTCCCGCCGACGGCCCCGTAATGAAGAAAATGACCACTAATTGG
GAAGCTAGTACCGAGAAAATTGTGCCTGTTCCAAAGCAAGGGATATTAAAAGGAAAGGTCAAAATGTACC
TATTGCTGAAGGATGGCGGTCGTTATCATTGCCAGTTTGATACGGTATATAAAGCTAAATCAGTGCCCTC
CAAGATGCCAGAATGGCATTTTATACAGCATAAGCTCCTTAGGGAGGACCGCTCTGATGCTAAAAACCAG
AAATGGCAATTAACAGAACATGCAATCGCAGGCATGGACGAGCTGTACAAGTAAGCGGCCGCGACTCTAG
ATCATAATCAGCCATACCACATTTGTAGAGGTTTTACTTGCTTTAAAAAACCTCCCACACCTCCCCCTGA
ACCTGAAACATAAAATGAATGCAATTGTTGTTGTTAACTTGTTTATTGCAGCTTATAATGGTTACAAATA
AAGCAATAGCATCACAAATTTCACAAATAAAGCATTTTTTTCACTGCATTCTAGTTGTGGTTTGTCCAAA
CTCATCAATGTATCTTAAGGCGTAAATTGTAAGCGTTAATATTTTGTTAAAATTCGCGTTAAATTTTTGT
TAAATCAGCTCATTTTTTAACCAATAGGCCGAAATCGGCAAAATCCCTTATAAATCAAAAGAATAGACCG
AGATAGGGT
[37 nt withheld, positions 3020-3056]
AAAGAACGTGGACTCCAACGTCAAAGG
[49 nt withheld, positions 3084-3132]
T
[91 nt withheld, positions 3134-3224]
G
[124 nt withheld, positions 3226-3349]
CAGGTGGCACTTTTCGGGGAAATGTGCGCGGAACCCCTATTTGTTTATTTTTCTAAATACATTCAAATAT
GTATCCGCTCATGAGACAATAACCCTGATAAATGCTTCAATAATATTGAAAAAGGAAGAGTCCTGAGGCG
GAAAGAACCAGCTGTGGAATGTGTGTCAGTTAGGGTGTGGAAAGTCCCCAGGCTCCCCAGCAGGCAGAAG
TATGCAAAGCATGCATCTCAATTAGTCAGCAACCAGGTGTGGAAAGTCCCCAGGCTCCCCAGCAGGCAGA
AGTATGCAAAGCATGCATCTCAATTAGTCAGCAACCATAGTCCCGCCCCTAACTCCGCCCATCCCGCCCC
TAACTCCGCCCAGTTCCGCCCATTCTCCGCCCCATGGCTGACTAATTTTTTTTATTTATGCAGAGGCCGA
GGCCGCCTCGGCCTCTGAGCTATTCCAGAAGTAGTGAGGAGGCTTTTTTGGAGGCCTAGGCTTTTGCAAA
GATCGATCAAGAGACAGGATGAGGATCGTTTCGCATGATTGAACAAGATGGATTGCACGCAGGTTCTCCG
GCCGCTTGGGTGGAGAGGCTATTCGGCTATGACTGGGCACAACAGACAATCGGCTGCTCTGATGCCGCCG
TGTTCCGGCTGTCAGCGCAGGGGCGCCCGGTTCTTTTTGTCAAGACCGACCTGTCCGGTGCCCTGAATGA
ACTGCAAGACGAGGCAGCGCGGCTATCGTGGCTGGCCACGACGGGCGTTCCTTGCGCAGCTGTGCTCGAC
GTTGTCACTGAAGCGGGAAGGGACTGGCTGCTATTGGGCGAAGTGCCGGGGCAGGATCTCCTGTCATCTC
ACCTTGCTCCTGCCGAGAAAGTATCCATCATGGCTGATGCAATGCGGCGGCTGCATACGCTTGATCCGGC
TACCTGCCCATTCGACCACCAAGCGAAACATCGCATCGAGCGAGCACGTACTCGGATGGAAGCCGGTCTT
GTCGATCAGGATGATCTGGACGAAGAGCATCAGGGGCTCGCGCCAGCCGAACTGTTCGCCAGGCTCAAGG
CGAGCATGCCCGACGGCGAGGATCTCGTCGTGACCCATGGCGATGCCTGCTTGCCGAATATCATGGTGGA
AAATGGCCGCTTTTCTGGATTCATCGACTGTGGCCGGCTGGGTGTGGCGGACCGCTATCAGGACATAGCG
TTGGCTACCCGTGATATTGCTGAAGAGCTTGGCGGCGAATGGGCTGACCGCTTCCTCGTGCTTTACGGTA
TCGCCGCTCCCGATTCGCAGCGCATCGCCTTCTATCGCCTTCTTGACGAGTTCTTCTGAGCGGGACTCTG
GGGTTCGAAATGACCGACCAAGCGACGCCCAACCTGCCATCACGAGATTTCGATTCCACCGCCGCCTTCT
ATGAAAGGTTGGGCTTCGGAATCGTTTTCCGGGACGCCGGCTGGATGATCCTCCAGCGCGGGGATCTCAT
GCTGGAGTTCTTCGCCCACCCTAGGGGGAGGCTAACTGAAACACGGAAGGAGACAATACCGGAAGGAACC
CGCGCTATGACGGCAATAAAAAGACAGAATAAAACGCACGGTGTTGGGTCGTTTGTTCATAAACGCGGGG
TTCGGTCCCAGGGCTGGCACTCTGTCGATACCCCACCGAGACCCCATTGGGGCCAATACGCCCGCGTTTC
TTCCTTTTCCCCACCCCACCCCCCAAGTTCGGGTGAAGGCCCAGGGCTCGCAGCCAACGTCGGGGCGGCA
GGCCCTGCCATAGCCTCAGGTTACTCATATATACTTTAGATTGATTTAAAACTTCATTTTTAATTTAAAA
GGATCTAGGTGAAGATCCTTTTTGATAATCTCATGACCAAAATCCCTTAACGTGAGTTTTCGTTCCACTG
AGCGTCAGACCCCGTAGAAAAGATCAAAGGATCTTCTTGAGATCCTTTTTTTCTGCGCGTAATCTGCTGC
TTGCAAACAAAAAAACCACCGCTACCAGCGGTGGTTTGTTTGCCGGATCAAGAGCTACCAACTCTTTTTC
CGAAGGTAACTGGCTTCAGCAGAGCGCAGATACCAAATACTGTTCTTCTAGTGTAGCCGTAGTTAGGCCA
CCACTTCAAGAACTCTGTAGCACCGCCTACATACCTCGCTCTGCTAATCCTGTTACCAGTGGCTGCTGCC
AGTGGCGATAAGTCGTGTCTTACCGGGTTGGACTCAAGACGATAGTTACCGGATAAGGCGCAGCGGTCGG
GCTGAACGGGGGGTTCGTGCACACAGCCCAGCTTGGAGCGAACGACCTACACCGAACTGAGATACCTACA
GCGTGAGCTATGAGAAAGCGCCACGCTTCCCGAAGGGAGAAAGGCGGACAGGTATCCGGTAAGCGGCAGG
GTCGGAACAGGAGAGCGCACGAGGGAGCTTCCAGGGGGAAACGCCTGGTATCTTTATAGTCCTGTCGGGT
TTCGCCACCTCTGACTTGAGCGTCGATTTTTGTGATGCTCGTCAGGGGGGCGGAGCCTATGGAAAAACGC
CAGCAACGCGGCCTTTTTACGGTTCCTGGCCTTTTGCTGGCCTTTTGCTCACATGTTCTTTCCTGCGTTA
TCCCCTGATTCTGTGGATAACCGTATTACCGCCATGCATTAGTTATTAATAGTAATCAATTACGGGGTCA
TTAGTTCATAGCCCATATATGGAGTTCCG
Features (pLannotate 1.2.2; 16 found; start..end, strand, type, name):
      1..304     +  enhancer       CMV enhancer: human cytomegalovirus immediate early enhancer
    305..508     +  promoter       CMV promoter: human cytomegalovirus (CMV) immediate early promoter
    562..765     +  ncRNA          IRES Cx43: Accession: RF00487 - Connexin-43 internal ribosome entry site (IRES)
    764..1909    +  CDS            Gja1: CXA1_RAT - Also known as Cxn-43. Experimental evidence at protein level: Swiss-Prot protein existence level 1. Gap junction protein that acts as a regulator of bladder capacity. A gap junction consists of a cluster of closely packed pairs of transmembrane channels, the connexons, through which materials of low MW diffuse from one cell to a neighboring cell. Negative regulator of bladder functional capacity: acts by enhancing intercellular electrical and chemical transmission, thus sensitizing bladder muscles to cholinergic neural stimuli and causing them to contract (By similarity). May play a
   1931..2641    +  CDS            mPapaya0.6: mPapaya0.6 is a fluorescent protein published in 2013, derived from Zoanthus sp.. It is reported to be a monomer.
   2660..2743    +  CDS            large T antigen (fragment): large T antigen from SV40 (simian virus 40)
   2766..2887    +  polyA_signal   SV40 poly(A) signal: SV40 polyadenylation signal
   2921..3349    -  rep_origin     f1 ori (sequence partly withheld): f1 bacteriophage origin of replication; arrow indicates direction of (+) strand synthesis
   3376..3480    +  promoter       AmpR promoter: bla
   3482..3839    +  promoter       SV40 promoter: SV40 enhancer and early promoter
   3874..4668    +  CDS            NeoR/KanR: aminoglycoside phosphotransferase from Tn5; aph(3')-II (or nptII); confers resistance to neomycin, kanamycin, and G418 (Geneticin®)
   4689..4841    +  CDS            ble (fragment): BLE_KLEPN - Experimental evidence at protein level: Swiss-Prot protein existence level 1. Binding protein with a strong affinity to the bleomycin family of antibiotics. Binds to CL990; an antimitotic-antibiotic compound. From Klebsiella pneumoniae.
   4900..4947    +  polyA_signal   HSV TK poly(A) signal: herpes simplex virus thymidine kinase polyadenylation signal (Cole and Stacy, 1985)
   5038..5054    -  polyA_signal   bGH poly(A) signal (fragment): bovine growth hormone polyadenylation signal
   5276..5864    +  rep_origin     ori: high-copy-number ColE1/pMB1/pBR322/pUC origin of replication
   5979..6038    +  enhancer       CMV enhancer (fragment): human cytomegalovirus immediate early enhancer
