[The description below was written by a language model from this plasmid's Addgene catalogue record and pLannotate feature annotations shown in this document.]
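Description:
mPapaya-Cx43-7 is a mammalian expression plasmid of about 6.0 kb that produces rat connexin 43 (Gja1, alpha-1 connexin) fused to the monomeric yellow fluorescent protein mPapaya, an engineered derivative of a Zoanthus sp. fluorescent protein. The human cytomegalovirus immediate-early enhancer and promoter drive transcription. The Cx43 coding sequence comes first, and the fluorescent protein follows it after a short gap, so mPapaya sits at the C-terminus of the connexin; the "7" in the name probably refers to the linker length, though the record does not say so. The annotation software labels the fluorescent protein as the closely related variant mPapaya0.6. It also marks about 200 nt directly upstream of the Cx43 start codon as the native connexin-43 5′ leader, which is classed as an IRES element and appears to have been carried along with the cDNA. An SV40 polyadenylation signal terminates the transcript. The short "large T antigen" hit just before it is most likely a residual part of that SV40 region rather than a functional element.

The backbone has the usual layout of N1-type fluorescent protein vectors. A high-copy pUC/ColE1-type origin supports propagation in E. coli, and an f1 origin is also present. A single Tn5 aminoglycoside phosphotransferase (NeoR/KanR) gene is placed behind tandem bacterial (bla) and SV40 early promoters and ends in an HSV TK poly(A) signal. This one marker gives kanamycin resistance in bacteria and G418 resistance in mammalian cells for stable selection. The small ble and bGH poly(A) fragments are probably annotation remnants.

The construct is intended as a localization marker that labels gap junctions in live or fixed mammalian cells, with recorded excitation and emission maxima of 530 and 541 nm.
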