Addgene plasmid #56642: mPapaya-Cx43-7
Purpose: Localization: Gap Junctions, Excitation: 530, Emission: 541
Depositing lab: Michael Davidson. Depositing organization: Florida State University, Tallahassee. Publication: An engineered monomeric Zoanthus sp. yellow fluorescent protein. Hoi H, Howe ES, Ding Y, Zhang W, Baird MA, Sell BR, Allen JR, Davidson MW, Campbell RE. Chem Biol. 2013 Oct 24;20(10):1296-304. doi: 10.1016/j.chembiol.2013.08.008. Epub 2013 Oct 3. PubMed 24094838.
Backbone
  Vector backbone: mPapaya
  Backbone size w/o insert (bp): 4750
  Vector type: Mammalian Expression
  Selectable markers: Neomycin (select with G418)
Growth in bacteria
  Bacterial resistance: Kanamycin, 50 μg/mL
  Growth temperature: 37°C
  Growth strain: DH5alpha
  Copy number: High Copy
Gene/Insert
  Gene/Insert name: Cx43 (alt names: Rat Alpha-1 Connexin 43; NM_012567.2)
  Species: R. norvegicus (rat)
  Promoter: CMV
  Tag / fusion protein: mPapaya
  Cloning method: Unknown
  Sequencing primers: 5′ CMV-F; 3′ SV40pA-R
Terms and licenses: Academic/Nonprofit Terms; Industry Terms: Not Available to Industry
Depositor comments: R. norvegicus (rat) Alpha-1 Connexin 43. Excitation = 530; Emission = 541
How to cite: mPapaya-Cx43-7 was a gift from Michael Davidson (Addgene plasmid # 56642 ; http://n2t.net/addgene:56642 ; RRID:Addgene_56642)
